>Addgene plasmid #88614 | pDONR223-ZNF554 | depositor partial sequence | sequence record 172218 | insert
ATGGTCACCTGCGCCCACCTGGGCCGGCGCGCGCGACTCCCGGCAGCTCAGCCCTCTGCCTGCCCAGGAA
CCTGCTTTTCCCAAGAGGAGAGAATGGCTGCTGGGTACCTGCCCCGCTGGTCCCAGGAATTAGTAACCTT
TGAGGACGTGTCCATGGACTTCTCCCAGGAGGAGTGGGAGTTGCTGGAGCCTGCTCAGAAGAACCTGTAC
AGAGAGGTGATGCTGGAGAACTACAGGAACGTGGTCTCCCTGGAAGCCTTGAAGAACCAATGTACTGATG
TGGGGATTAAAGAGGGTCCACTTTCCCCAGCACAAACCTCACAAGTCACTAGTCTTTCCTCATGGACGGG
GTATTTACTTTTTCAACCAGTGGCTTCTTCCCACTTGGAGCAAAGAGAAGCCCTGTGGATAGAGGAAAAA
GGAACTCCTCAAGCCTCCTGTTCAGATTGGATGACTGTACTAAGAAACCAAGACTCAACTTACAAGAAGG
TGGCTTTGCAGGAGGAACCAGCCAGTGGTATAAATATGATAAAGCTTATCAGAGAAGATGGGGGATGGAA
GCAGTTAGAGGACAGCCATGAAGACCCCCAGGGGCTTTTGAGCCAAAAGGCATCCCTTCACGTAGTGGCC
GTTCCTCAGGAGAAGGCTACTGCATGGCATGGATTTGGGGAAAATGGTAATCTGAGCCCAGCCCTTGTTT
TATCACAGGGAAGCTCTAAAGGGAACCACTTGTGTGGCAGCGAGTTAGATATTACAAGCTTGGCATCCGA
TTCAGTCTTAAACCACCATCAGCTGGGATATGCAGATCGGAGACCTTGTGAAAGTAATGAATGTGGAAAT
GCCATCCGCCAGAACAGTCACTTTATTCAACACGGGGGGAAGATGTTTGTGTATTTGGAAAATGGGCAGT
CATTGAACCACGGTATGGCCCTGACTATCCACAACAAAATCAACACGGCAGAGAAACCCTTTGAGTGCCA
CCAGTGTGGGAAGGTGTTCAACCGGAGGCATTCTTTGAGCGAACATCAAAGAATTCACACGGGGGAGAAA
CCCTACGAGTGTCAGGAGTGTGGGCGAGCCTTTACGCACAGCTCCACCCTCACGCGCCATCTGAGAACTC
ATACTGGAGAGAAGCCCTACGGGTGCGGTGAGTGCGGGAAAGCCTTCAACAGGATCTCATCGCTGACTCA
GCATCAGAGGATTCACACCGGGGAAAAGCCCTATAAATGTGAAGACTGTGGGAAATCCTTCTGCCAGAGC
TCTTACCTGATCTTGCACAAGAGGACACACACCGGAGAGAAGCCCTACGAATGCAGTGAATGTGGAAAGG
CCTTCAGTGACCGTTCCTCTCTCAACCAGCACGAGCGAACTCACACGGGCGAGAACCCCTATGAATGTAA
GCAGTGTGGGAGAGCCTTCAGCCAGAGGTCTTCCCTTGTGAGGCACGAGAGAACTCACACTGGAGAGAAA
CCCTACAGGTGTCAGGAATGTGGGAAAGCCTTCAGCCAGAGCTCATCCCTTGTCACACATCAGAAAACTC
ACAGCAGCCAGAAAACCTATAAAATCATTGACTGCGGGAAAGCGTTCTACCAGAACAGACATCTTATTGG
ATATTAG
