[The description below was written by a language model from this plasmid's Addgene catalogue record.]
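Description:
pDONR223-ZNF554 is a Gateway donor-backbone plasmid carrying the open reading frame of human ZNF554 (also known as FLJ34817), a zinc finger transcription factor. It is built on the Invitrogen pDONR223 backbone, recorded as about 3 kb without insert, and is maintained in E. coli as a high-copy plasmid under spectinomycin selection. The insert is listed as 1617 bp and was introduced by Gateway cloning, so the plasmid functions in practice as an entry clone in which the ORF is expected to be flanked by recombination sites that allow transfer into compatible destination vectors. No feature table is provided, so the exact att sites, the origin of replication and other backbone elements are not itemised in the record. M13 forward and reverse priming sites flank the insert for sequence verification.

The record notes one deliberate modification: the last nucleotide of the stop codon has been removed. This leaves the ORF open at its 3′ end, so that after recombination into a suitable destination vector the coding sequence can read through into a C-terminal tag or fusion partner. As a donor-type vector, the plasmid is not an expression construct. The record lists no promoter driving ZNF554, and expression depends on whichever destination vector receives the ORF.

The clone belongs to the Human TFome Collection, a comprehensive library of human transcription factors assembled for cell fate engineering, and the depositor notes that it represents the ORFeome-derived subset of that collection. Its typical use is as a source clone for shuttling ZNF554 into expression vectors for overexpression or screening studies.
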