Addgene plasmid #88614: pDONR223-ZNF554
Purpose: Donor Vector containing ZNF554 transcription factor, part of the Human TFome Collection
Depositing lab: Marc Vidal. Depositing organization: Dana-Farber Cancer Institute. Publication: A comprehensive library of human transcription factors for cell fate engineering. Ng AHM, Khoshakhlagh P, Rojo Arias JE, Pasquini G, Wang K, Swiersy A, Shipman SL, Appleton E, Kiaee K, Kohman RE, Vernet A, Dysart M, Leeper K, Saylor W, Huang JY, Graveline A, Taipale J, Hill DE, Vidal M, Melero-Martin JM, Busskamp V, Church GM. Nat Biotechnol. 2021 Apr;39(4):510-519. doi: 10.1038/s41587-020-0742-6. Epub 2020 Nov 30. PubMed 33257861.
Backbone
  Vector backbone: pDONR223
  Backbone manufacturer: Invitrogen
  Backbone size w/o insert (bp): 3000
  Vector type: Gateway Donor Vector
Growth in bacteria
  Bacterial resistance: Spectinomycin, 50 μg/mL
  Growth temperature: 37°C
  Growth strain: DH5alpha
  Copy number: High Copy
Gene/Insert
  Gene/Insert name: ZNF554
  Species: H. sapiens (human)
  Insert size (bp): 1617
  Mutation: Last nucleotide of stop codon removed to allow for Gateway C-terminal fusions
  Entrez Gene: ZNF554 (a.k.a. FLJ34817)
  Cloning method: Gateway Cloning
  Sequencing primers: 5′ M13F(-21); 3′ M13R
Terms and licenses: Academic/Nonprofit Terms; Industry Terms: Not Available to Industry
Depositor comments: Represents the ORFeome subset of the TFome
How to cite: pDONR223-ZNF554 was a gift from Marc Vidal (Addgene plasmid # 88614 ; http://n2t.net/addgene:88614 ; RRID:Addgene_88614)
